>Addgene plasmid #49627 | pTH-NG(T)-mCherry | depositor full sequence | sequence record 74763 | pTH-NG(T)-mCherry sequence 8600 bps
ACGGATCGGGAGATCTCCCGATCCCCTATGGTGCACTCTCAGTACAATCTGCTCTGATGCCGCATAGTTA
AGCCAGTATCTGCTCCCTGCTTGTGTGTTGGAGGTCGCTGAGTAGTGCGCGAGCAAAATTTAAGCTACAA
CAAGGCAAGGCTTGACCGACAATTCCATGAAGAATCTGCTTAGGGTTAGGCGTTTTGCGCTGCTTCGCGA
TGTACGGGCCAGATATACGCGTTGACATTGATTATTGACTAGTTATTAATAGTAATCAATTACGGGGTCA
TTAGTTCATAGCCCATATATGGAGTTCCGCGTTACATAACTTACGGTAAATGGCCCGCCTGGCTGACCGC
CCAACGACCCCCGCCCATTGACGTCAATAATGACGTATGTTCCCATAGTAACGCCAATAGGGACTTTCCA
TTGACGTCAATGGGTGGAGTATTTACGGTAAACTGCCCACTTGGCAGTACATCAAGTGTATCATATGCCA
AGTACGCCCCCTATTGACGTCAATGACGGTAAATGGCCCGCCTGGCATTATGCCCAGTACATGACCTTAT
GGGACTTTCCTACTTGGCAGTACATCTACGTATTAGTCATCGCTATTACCATGGTGATGCGGTTTTGGCA
GTACATCAATGGGCGTGGATAGCGGTTTGACTCACGGGGATTTCCAAGTCTCCACCCCATTGACGTCAAT
GGGAGTTTGTTTTGGCACCAAAATCAACGGGACTTTCCAAAATGTCGTAACAACTCCGCCCCATTGACGC
AAATGGGCGGTAGGCGTGTACGGTGGGAGGTCTATATAAGCAGAGCTCTCCCTATCAGTGATAGAGATCT
CCCTATCAGTGATAGAGATCGTCGACGAGCTCGTTTAGTGAACCGTCAGATCGCCTGGAGACGCCATCCA
CGCTGTTTTGACCTCCATAGAAGACACCGGGACCGATCCAGCCTGGCGCGCCGGTTCTGGATCCGGTTCT
CAATTGGGTTCTACCGGTTAGGGGCCACCATGGACTATAAGGACCACGACGGAGACTACAAGGATCATGA
TATTGATTACAAAGACGATGACGATAAGATGGCCCCAAAGAAGAAGCGGAAGGTCGGTATCCACGGAGTC
CCAGCAGCCGTAGATTTGAGAACTTTGGGATATTCACAGCAGCAGCAGGAAAAGATCAAGCCCAAAGTGA
GGTCGACAGTCGCGCAGCATCACGAAGCGCTGGTGGGTCATGGGTTTACACATGCCCACATCGTAGCCTT
GTCGCAGCACCCTGCAGCCCTTGGCACGGTCGCCGTCAAGTACCAGGACATGATTGCGGCGTTGCCGGAA
GCCACACATGAGGCGATCGTCGGTGTGGGGAAACAGTGGAGCGGAGCCCGAGCGCTTGAGGCCCTGTTGA
CGGTCGCGGGAGAGCTGAGAGGGCCTCCCCTTCAGCTGGACACGGGCCAGTTGCTGAAGATCGCGAAGCG
GGGAGGAGTCACGGCGGTCGAGGCGGTGCACGCGTGGCGCAATGCGCTCACGGGAGCACCCCTCAACCTG
ACAGAGACCGCGGCCGCATTAGGCACCCCAGGCTTTACACTTTATGCTTCCGGCTCGTATAATGTGTGGA
TTTTGAGTTAGGATCCGTCGAGATTTTCAGGAGCTAAGGAAGCTAAAATGGAGAAAAAAATCACTGGATA
TACCACCGTTGATATATCCCAATGGCATCGTAAAGAACATTTTGAGGCATTTCAGTCAGTTGCTCAATGT
ACCTATAACCAGACCGTTCAGCTGGATATTACGGCCTTTTTAAAGACCGTAAAGAAAAATAAGCACAAGT
TTTATCCGGCCTTTATTCACATTCTTGCCCGCCTGATGAATGCTCATCCGGAATTCCGTATGGCAATGAA
AGACGGTGAGCTGGTGATATGGGATAGTGTTCACCCTTGTTACACCGTTTTCCATGAGCAAACTGAAACG
TTTTCATCGCTCTGGAGTGAATACCACGACGATTTCCGGCAGTTTCTACACATATATTCGCAAGATGTGG
CGTGTTACGGTGAAAACCTGGCCTATTTCCCTAAAGGGTTTATTGAGAATATGTTTTTCGTCTCAGCCAA
TCCCTGGGTGAGTTTCACCAGTTTTGATTTAAACGTGGCCAATATGGACAACTTCTTCGCCCCCGTTTTC
ACCATGGGCAAATATTATACGCAAGGCGACAAGGTGCTGATGCCGCTGGCGATTCAGGTTCATCATGCCG
TTTGTGATGGCTTCCATGTCGGCAGAATGCTTAATGAATTACAACAGTACTGCGATGAGTGGCAGGGCGG
GGCGTAAAGATCTGGATCCGGCTTACTAAAAGCCAGATAACAGTATGCGTATTTGCGCGCTGATTTTTGC
GGTATAAGAATATATACTGATATGTATACCCGAAGTATGTCAAAAAGAGGTATGCTATGAAGCAGCGTAT
TACAGTGACAGTTGACAGCGACAGCTATCAGTTGCTCAAGGCATATATGATGTCAATATCTCCGGTCTGG
TAAGCACAACCATGCAGAATGAAGCCCGTCGTCTGCGTGCCGAACGCTGGAAAGCGGAAAATCAGGAAGG
GATGGCTGAGGTCGCCCGGTTTATTGAAATGAACGGCTCTTTTGCTGACGAGAACAGGGGCTGGTGAAAT
GCAGTTTAAGGTTTACACCTATAAAAGAGAGAGCCGTTATCGTCTGTTTGTGGATGTACAGAGTGATATT
ATTGACACGCCCGGGCGACGGATGGTGATCCCCCTGGCCAGTGCACGTCTGCTGTCAGATAAAGTCTCCC
GTGAACTTTACCCGGTGGTGCATATCGGGGATGAAAGCTGGCGCATGATGACCACCGATATGGCCAGTGT
GCCGGTCTCCGTTATCGGGGAAGAAGTGGCTGATCTCAGCCACCGCGAAAATGACATCAAAAACGCCATT
AACCTGATGTTCTGGGGAATATAAATGTCAGGCTCCCTTATACACAGCCAGTCTGCAGGTCGACGGTCTC
GACTCACGCCTGAGCAGGTAGTGGCTATTGCATCCAACGGAGGGGGCAGACCCGCACTGGAGTCAATCGT
GGCCCAGCTTTCGAGGCCGGACCCCGCGCTGGCCGCACTCACTAATGATCATCTTGTAGCGCTGGCCTGC
CTCGGCGGACGACCCGCCTTGGATGCGGTGAAGAAGGGGCTCCCGCACGCGCCTGCATTGATTAAGCGGA
CCAACAGAAGGATTCCCGAGAGGACATCACATCGAGTGGCAGGCCTGCAGGGAAGTGGAAGTATGGTGAG
CAAGGGCGAGGAGGATAACATGGCCATCATCAAGGAGTTCATGCGCTTCAAGGTGCACATGGAGGGCTCC
GTGAACGGCCACGAGTTCGAGATCGAGGGCGAGGGCGAGGGCCGCCCCTACGAGGGCACCCAGACCGCCA
AGCTGAAGGTGACCAAGGGTGGCCCCCTGCCCTTCGCCTGGGACATCCTGTCCCCTCAGTTCATGTACGG
CTCCAAGGCCTACGTGAAGCACCCCGCCGACATCCCCGACTACTTGAAGCTGTCCTTCCCCGAGGGCTTC
AAGTGGGAGCGCGTGATGAACTTCGAGGACGGCGGCGTGGTGACCGTGACCCAGGACTCCTCACTGCAGG
ACGGCGAGTTCATCTACAAGGTGAAGCTGCGCGGCACCAACTTCCCCTCCGACGGCCCCGTAATGCAGAA
GAAGACCATGGGCTGGGAGGCCTCCTCCGAGCGGATGTACCCCGAGGACGGCGCCCTGAAGGGCGAGATC
AAGCAGAGGCTGAAGCTGAAGGACGGCGGCCACTACGACGCTGAGGTCAAGACCACCTACAAGGCCAAGA
AGCCCGTGCAGCTGCCCGGCGCCTACAACGTCAACATCAAGTTGGACATCACCTCCCACAACGAGGACTA
CACCATCGTGGAACAGTACGAACGCGCTGAGGGCCGCCACTCCACCGGCGGCATGGACGAGCTGTACAAG
TAGTCTAGAGGGCCCGTTTAAACCCGCTGATCAGCCTCGACTGTGCCTTCTAGTTGCCAGCCATCTGTTG
TTTGCCCCTCCCCCGTGCCTTCCTTGACCCTGGAAGGTGCCACTCCCACTGTCCTTTCCTAATAAAATGA
GGAAATTGCATCGCATTGTCTGAGTAGGTGTCATTCTATTCTGGGGGGTGGGGTGGGGCAGGACAGCAAG
GGGGAGGATTGGGAAGACAATAGCAGGCATGCTGGGGATGCGGTGGGCTCTATGGCTTCTGAGGCGGAAA
GAACCAGCTGGGGCTCTAGGGGGTATCCCC
[124 nt withheld, positions 4301-4424]
C
[91 nt withheld, positions 4426-4516]
A
[49 nt withheld, positions 4518-4566]
CCTTTGACGTTGGAGTCCACGTTCTTT
[37 nt withheld, positions 4594-4630]
ACCCTATCTCGGTCTATTCTTTTGATTTATAAGGGATTTTGCCGATTTCGGCCTATTGGTTAAAAAATGA
GCTGATTTAACAAAAATTTAACGCGAATTAATTCTGTGGAATGTGTGTCAGTTAGGGTGTGGAAAGTCCC
CAGGCTCCCCAGCAGGCAGAAGTATGCAAAGCATGCATCTCAATTAGTCAGCAACCAGGTGTGGAAAGTC
CCCAGGCTCCCCAGCAGGCAGAAGTATGCAAAGCATGCATCTCAATTAGTCAGCAACCATAGTCCCGCCC
CTAACTCCGCCCATCCCGCCCCTAACTCCGCCCAGTTCCGCCCATTCTCCGCCCCATGGCTGACTAATTT
TTTTTATTTATGCAGAGGCCGAGGCCGCCTCTGCCTCTGAGCTATTCCAGAAGTAGTGAGGAGGCTTTTT
TGGAGGCCTAGGCTTTTGCAAAAAGCTCCCGGGAGCTTGTATATCCATTTTCGGATCTGATCAGCACGTG
ATGAAAAAGCCTGAACTCACCGCGACGTCTGTCGAGAAGTTTCTGATCGAAAAGTTCGACAGCGTCTCCG
ACCTGATGCAGCTCTCGGAGGGCGAAGAATCTCGTGCTTTCAGCTTCGATGTAGGAGGGCGTGGATATGT
CCTGCGGGTAAATAGCTGCGCCGATGGTTTCTACAAAGATCGTTATGTTTATCGGCACTTTGCATCGGCC
GCGCTCCCGATTCCGGAAGTGCTTGACATTGGGGAATTCAGCGAGAGCCTGACCTATTGCATCTCCCGCC
GTGCACAGGGTGTCACGTTGCAAGACCTGCCTGAAACCGAACTGCCCGCTGTTCTGCAGCCGGTCGCGGA
GGCCATGGATGCGATCGCTGCGGCCGATCTTAGCCAGACGAGCGGGTTCGGCCCATTCGGACCGCAAGGA
ATCGGTCAATACACTACATGGCGTGATTTCATATGCGCGATTGCTGATCCCCATGTGTATCACTGGCAAA
CTGTGATGGACGACACCGTCAGTGCGTCCGTCGCGCAGGCTCTCGATGAGCTGATGCTTTGGGCCGAGGA
CTGCCCCGAAGTCCGGCACCTCGTGCACGCGGATTTCGGCTCCAACAATGTCCTGACGGACAATGGCCGC
ATAACAGCGGTCATTGACTGGAGCGAGGCGATGTTCGGGGATTCCCAATACGAGGTCGCCAACATCTTCT
TCTGGAGGCCGTGGTTGGCTTGTATGGAGCAGCAGACGCGCTACTTCGAGCGGAGGCATCCGGAGCTTGC
AGGATCGCCGCGGCTCCGGGCGTATATGCTCCGCATTGGTCTTGACCAACTCTATCAGAGCTTGGTTGAC
GGCAATTTCGATGATGCAGCTTGGGCGCAGGGTCGATGCGACGCAATCGTCCGATCCGGAGCCGGGACTG
TCGGGCGTACACAAATCGCCCGCAGAAGCGCGGCCGTCTGGACCGATGGCTGTGTAGAAGTACTCGCCGA
TAGTGGAAACCGACGCCCCAGCACTCGTCCGAGGGCAAAGGAATAGCACGTGCTACGAGATTTCGATTCC
ACCGCCGCCTTCTATGAAAGGTTGGGCTTCGGAATCGTTTTCCGGGACGCCGGCTGGATGATCCTCCAGC
GCGGGGATCTCATGCTGGAGTTCTTCGCCCACCCCAACTTGTTTATTGCAGCTTATAATGGTTACAAATA
AAGCAATAGCATCACAAATTTCACAAATAAAGCATTTTTTTCACTGCATTCTAGTTGTGGTTTGTCCAAA
CTCATCAATGTATCTTATCATGTCTGTATACCGTCGACCTCTAGCTAGAGCTTGGCGTAATCATGGTCAT
AGCTGTTTCCTGTGTGAAATTGTTATCCGCTCACAATTCCACACAACATACGAGCCGGAAGCATAAAGTG
TAAAGCCTGGGGTGCCTAATGAGTGAGCTAACTCACATTAATTGCGTTGCGCTCACTGCCCGCTTTCCAG
TCGGGAAACCTGTCGTGCCAGCTGCATTAATGAATCGGCCAACGCGCGGGGAGAGGCGGTTTGCGTATTG
GGCGCTCTTCCGCTTCCTCGCTCACTGACTCGCTGCGCTCGGTCGTTCGGCTGCGGCGAGCGGTATCAGC
TCACTCAAAGGCGGTAATACGGTTATCCACAGAATCAGGGGATAACGCAGGAAAGAACATGTGAGCAAAA
GGCCAGCAAAAGGCCAGGAACCGTAAAAAGGCCGCGTTGCTGGCGTTTTTCCATAGGCTCCGCCCCCCTG
ACGAGCATCACAAAAATCGACGCTCAAGTCAGAGGTGGCGAAACCCGACAGGACTATAAAGATACCAGGC
GTTTCCCCCTGGAAGCTCCCTCGTGCGCTCTCCTGTTCCGACCCTGCCGCTTACCGGATACCTGTCCGCC
TTTCTCCCTTCGGGAAGCGTGGCGCTTTCTCATAGCTCACGCTGTAGGTATCTCAGTTCGGTGTAGGTCG
TTCGCTCCAAGCTGGGCTGTGTGCACGAACCCCCCGTTCAGCCCGACCGCTGCGCCTTATCCGGTAACTA
TCGTCTTGAGTCCAACCCGGTAAGACACGACTTATCGCCACTGGCAGCAGCCACTGGTAACAGGATTAGC
AGAGCGAGGTATGTAGGCGGTGCTACAGAGTTCTTGAAGTGGTGGCCTAACTACGGCTACACTAGAAGAA
CAGTATTTGGTATCTGCGCTCTGCTGAAGCCAGTTACCTTCGGAAAAAGAGTTGGTAGCTCTTGATCCGG
CAAACAAACCACCGCTGGTAGCGGTTTTTTTGTTTGCAAGCAGCAGATTACGCGCAGAAAAAAAGGATCT
CAAGAAGATCCTTTGATCTTTTCTACGGGGTCTGACGCTCAGTGGAACGAAAACTCACGTTAAGGGATTT
TGGTCATGAGATTATCAAAAAGGATCTTCACCTAGATCCTTTTAAATTAAAAATGAAGTTTTAAATCAAT
CTAAAGTATATATGAGTAAACTTGGTCTGACAGTTACCAATGCTTAATCAGTGAGGCACCTATCTCAGCG
ATCTGTCTATTTCGTTCATCCATAGTTGCCTGACTCCCCGTCGTGTAGATAACTACGATACGGGAGGGCT
TACCATCTGGCCCCAGTGCTGCAATGATACCGCGAGAACCACGCTCACCGGCTCCAGATTTATCAGCAAT
AAACCAGCCAGCCGGAAGGGCCGAGCGCAGAAGTGGTCCTGCAACTTTATCCGCCTCCATCCAGTCTATT
AATTGTTGCCGGGAAGCTAGAGTAAGTAGTTCGCCAGTTAATAGTTTGCGCAACGTTGTTGCCATTGCTA
CAGGCATCGTGGTGTCACGCTCGTCGTTTGGTATGGCTTCATTCAGCTCCGGTTCCCAACGATCAAGGCG
AGTTACATGATCCCCCATGTTGTGCAAAAAAGCGGTTAGCTCCTTCGGTCCTCCGATCGTTGTCAGAAGT
AAGTTGGCCGCAGTGTTATCACTCATGGTTATGGCAGCACTGCATAATTCTCTTACTGTCATGCCATCCG
TAAGATGCTTTTCTGTGACTGGTGAGTACTCAACCAAGTCATTCTGAGAATAGTGTATGCGGCGACCGAG
TTGCTCTTGCCCGGCGTCAATACGGGATAATACCGCGCCACATAGCAGAACTTTAAAAGTGCTCATCATT
GGAAAACGTTCTTCGGGGCGAAAACTCTCAAGGATCTTACCGCTGTTGAGATCCAGTTCGATGTAACCCA
CTCGTGCACCCAACTGATCTTCAGCATCTTTTACTTTCACCAGCGTTTCTGGGTGAGCAAAAACAGGAAG
GCAAAATGCCGCAAAAAAGGGAATAAGGGCGACACGGAAATGTTGAATACTCATACTCTTCCTTTTTCAA
TATTATTGAAGCATTTATCAGGGTTATTGTCTCATGAGCGGATACATATTTGAATGTATTTAGAAAAATA
AACAAATAGGGGTTCCGCGCACATTTCCCCGAAAAGTGCCACCTGACGTC
Features (pLannotate 1.2.2; 28 found; start..end, strand, type, name):
     27..79      -  misc_feature   bom (fragment): basis of mobility region from pBR322
    234..613     +  enhancer       CMV enhancer: human cytomegalovirus immediate early enhancer
    614..817     +  promoter       CMV promoter: human cytomegalovirus (CMV) immediate early promoter
    819..838     +  promoter       PLtetO-1 promoter (fragment): modified phage lambda PL promoter with tet operator sites (Lutz and Bujard, 1997)
    840..859     +  promoter       PLtetO-1 promoter (fragment): modified phage lambda PL promoter with tet operator sites (Lutz and Bujard, 1997)
    867..900     +  promoter       TRE3GV promoter (fragment): 3rd-generation Tet-responsive promoter that can be activated by binding of Tet-On® 3G, optimized for retroviral and lentiviral vectors
   1076..1543    +  CDS            avrXa10 (fragment): AVX10_XANOO - Experimental evidence at protein level: Swiss-Prot protein existence level 1. Avirulence protein. Induces the hypersensitive response (HR)in rice plants carrying the resistance gene Xa10. Activity depends on the presence of the core repeat domains; replacement with repeat domains from other proteins (AvrBs3 of X.euvesicatoria (AC P14727) or AvrXa7 of this organism) does not elicit the HR. Probably acts as a transcription factor in its host plant (rice) to induce plant resistance or disease. From Xanthomonas oryzae pv. oryzae.
   1574..1604    +  promoter       lac UV5 promoter: E. coli lac promoter with an "up" mutation
   1628..1657    +  promoter       cat promoter (fragment): promoter of the E. coli cat gene encoding chloramphenicol acetyltransferase
   1658..2317    +  CDS            CmR: chloramphenicol acetyltransferase; cat; confers resistance to chloramphenicol
   2496..2654    +  CDS            ccdA (fragment): CCDA_ECO57 - Also known as H, letA. Experimental evidence at protein level: Swiss-Prot protein existence level 1. Antitoxin component of a type II toxin-antitoxin (TA) system which inhibits the post-segregational killing (PSK) of plasmid-free cells, also referred to as a plasmid addiction system. Binds to and blocks the activity of CcdB; will also remove bound CcdB protein from the CcdB-GyrA complex by forming a CcdA-CcdB complex, a process termed rejuvenation. Functions as a transcriptional corepressor for the ccdAB operon, repression also requires CcdB (By similarity). From Escherichia coli
   2659..2961    +  CDS            ccdB: CCDB_ECOLI - Also known as G, letB, letD. Experimental evidence at protein level: Swiss-Prot protein existence level 1. Toxic component of a type II toxin-antitoxin (TA) system, functioning in plasmid maintainence. Responsible for the post- segregational killing (PSK) of plasmid-free cells, also referred to as a plasmid addiction system. Half-life of over 2 hours. Cell killing by CcdB is accompanied by filamentation, defects in chromosome and plasmid segregation, defects in cell division, formation of anucleate cells, decreased DNA synthesis and plasmid loss. Interferes with the activity of DN
   3073..3261    +  CDS            avrBs3 (fragment): AVRB3_XANEU - Experimental evidence at protein level: Swiss-Prot protein existence level 1. Avirulence protein. Acts as a transcription factor in C.annuum plants. In susceptible plants lacking the Bs3 resistance gene induces expression of a number of genes, including genes homologous to a family of auxin-induced genes, alpha-expansin genes, pectate lyase, anthocyanidin glucoside rhamnosyl transferase and at least one transcription factor, UPA20. Their expression leads to plant hypertrophy in mesophyll cells, probably mainly mediated by UPA20 (PubMed:17962565). In resistant plants induces the h
   3283..3990    +  CDS            mCherry: mCherry is a basic (constitutively fluorescent) red fluorescent protein published in 2004, derived from Discosoma sp.. It is reported to be a very rapidly-maturing monomer with low acid sensitivity.
   4031..4255    +  polyA_signal   bGH poly(A) signal: bovine growth hormone polyadenylation signal
   4259..4280    +  promoter       SV40 promoter (fragment): SV40 enhancer and early promoter
   4301..4729    +  rep_origin     f1 ori (sequence partly withheld): f1 bacteriophage origin of replication; arrow indicates direction of (+) strand synthesis
   4743..5072    +  promoter       SV40 promoter: SV40 enhancer and early promoter
   5121..6146    +  CDS            HygR: aminoglycoside phosphotransferase from E. coli; aph(4)-Ia; confers resistance to hygromycin
   6156..6281    +  CDS            ble (fragment): BLE_KLEPN - Experimental evidence at protein level: Swiss-Prot protein existence level 1. Binding protein with a strong affinity to the bleomycin family of antibiotics. Binds to CL990; an antimitotic-antibiotic compound. From Klebsiella pneumoniae.
   6276..6397    +  polyA_signal   SV40 poly(A) signal: SV40 polyadenylation signal
   6470..6486    -  protein_bind   lac operator: The lac repressor binds to the lac operator to inhibit transcription in E. coli. This inhibition can be relieved by adding lactose or isopropyl-β-D-thiogalactopyranoside (IPTG). lac repressor encoded by lacI
   6494..6524    -  promoter       lac promoter: promoter for the E. coli lac operon
   6539..6560    -  protein_bind   CAP binding site: CAP binding activates transcription in the presence of cAMP. E. coli catabolite activator protein
   6573..6665    -  CDS            lacI (fragment): lac repressor; lacI; The lac repressor binds to the lac operator to inhibit transcription in E. coli. This inhibition can be relieved by adding lactose or isopropyl-β-D-thiogalactopyranoside (IPTG).
   6848..7433    -  rep_origin     ori: high-copy-number ColE1/pMB1/pBR322/pUC origin of replication
   7604..8464    -  CDS            AmpR: β-lactamase; bla; confers resistance to ampicillin, carbenicillin, and related antibiotics
   8465..8569    -  promoter       AmpR promoter: bla
