[The description below was written by a language model from this plasmid's Addgene catalogue record and pLannotate feature annotations shown in this document.]
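Description:
pTH-NG(T)-mCherry is an empty destination vector for building fluorescent TALE fusions ("TALEColor-mCherry") for expression in mammalian cells. It is based on the pcDNA4/TO backbone. Its expression cassette is driven by the CMV enhancer and immediate-early promoter, and the short tet operator matches just downstream are consistent with the tetracycline-regulatable CMV/TO design of that backbone. In E. coli it replicates from a high-copy ColE1/pUC-type origin and carries an ampicillin resistance gene and an f1 origin. In mammalian cells, an SV40 promoter drives a hygromycin resistance gene with an SV40 poly(A) signal. A small ble fragment follows the hygromycin gene and may be a remnant of an earlier marker.

The reading frame begins with a TALE N-terminal region, annotated as an avrXa10-like fragment. It resumes with a TALE C-terminal segment, annotated as an avrBs3-like fragment, followed by mCherry as the C-terminal tag and the bGH polyadenylation signal. Between the two TALE segments lies a stuffer carrying a chloramphenicol resistance gene and the ccdB toxin, alongside a ccdA fragment. This stuffer explains the dual chloramphenicol and ampicillin selection and the need for a ccdB-tolerant strain. When an assembled array of TALE repeats replaces the stuffer, ccdB is lost, which counter-selects the uncut parental plasmid in standard strains. The name suggests a built-in final NG repeat specifying thymine, although the record does not state this.

The depositor notes that the vector is compatible with a widely used TALE assembly toolbox. The associated publication used such TALE-fluorescent protein fusions to visualise repetitive DNA sequences in human chromosomes.
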