Addgene plasmid #49627: pTH-NG(T)-mCherry
Purpose: (Empty Backbone) Destination Vector for TALEColor-mCherry
Depositing lab: Thoru Pederson. Depositing organization: University of Massachusetts, Worcester. Publication: Visualization of repetitive DNA sequences in human chromosomes with transcription activator-like effectors. Ma H, Reyes-Gutierrez P, Pederson T. Proc Natl Acad Sci U S A. 2013 Dec 9. 10.1073/pnas.1319097110 PubMed 24324157.
Backbone
  Vector backbone: pcDNA4/TO
  Backbone manufacturer: Invitrogen
  Backbone size (bp): 5500
  Vector type: Mammalian Expression, TALEN
  Promoter: CMV
  Selectable markers: Hygromycin
  Tag / fusion protein: mCherry (C terminal on backbone)
Growth in bacteria
  Bacterial resistance: Chloramphenicol and Ampicillin, 25 & 100 μg/mL
  Growth temperature: 37°C
  Growth strain: ccdB Survival
  Copy number: High Copy
Gene/Insert
  Cloning method: Restriction Enzyme
Terms and licenses: Academic/Nonprofit Terms; Industry Terms: Not Available to Industry
Depositor comments: This destination vector for TALEs is compatible with the Zhang Lab TALE Toolbox.
How to cite: pTH-NG(T)-mCherry was a gift from Thoru Pederson (Addgene plasmid # 49627 ; http://n2t.net/addgene:49627 ; RRID:Addgene_49627)
