>Addgene plasmid #49627 | pTH-NG(T)-mCherry | addgene partial sequence | sequence record 76189 | CMV-F
CTATATAAGCAGAGCTCTCCCTATCAGTGATAGAGATCTCCCTATCAGTGATAGAGATCGTCGACGAGCT
CGTTTAGTGAACCGTCAGATCGCCTGGAGACGCCATCCACGCTGTTTTGACCTCCATAGAAGACACCGGG
ACCGATCCAGCCTGGCGCGCCGGTTCTGGATCCGGTTCTCAATTGGGTTCTACCGGTTAGGGGCCACCAT
GGACTATAAGGACCACGACGGAGACTACAAGGATCATGATATTGATTACAAAGACGATGACGATAAGATG
GCCCCAAAGAAGAAGCGGAAGGTCGGTATCCACGGAGTCCCAGCAGCCGTAGATTTGAGAACTTTGGGAT
ATTCACAGCAGCAGCAGGAAAAGATCAAGCCCAAAGTGAGGTCGACAGTCGCGCAGCATCACGAAGCGCT
GGTGGGTCATGGGTTTACACATGCCCACATCGTAGCCTTGTCGCAGCACCCTGCAGCCCTTGGCACGGTC
GCCGTCAAGTACCAGGACATGATTGCGGCGTTGCCGGAAGCCACACATGAGGCGATCGTCGGTGTGGGGA
AACAGTGGAGCGGAGCCCGAGCGCTTGAGGCCCTGTTGACGGTCGCGGGAGAGCTGAGAGGGCCTCCCCT
TCAGCTGGACACGGGCCAGTTGCTGAAGATCGCGAAGCGGGGAGGAGTCACGGCGGTCGAGGCGGTGCAC
GCGTGGCGCAATGCGCTCACGGGAGCACCCCTCAACCTGACAGAGACCGCGGCCGCATTAGGCACCCCAG
GCTTTACACTTTATGCTTCCGGCTCGTATAATGTGTGGATTTTGAGTTAGGATCCGTCGAGATTTTCAGG
AGCTAAGGAAGCTAAAATGGAGAAAAAAATCACTGGATATACCACCGTTGATATATCCCAATGGCATCGT
AAAGAACATTTTGAGGCATTTCAGTCAGTTGCTCAATGTACCTATAACCAGACCGTTCAGCTGGATATTA
CGGCCTTTTT
