>Addgene plasmid #49627 | pTH-NG(T)-mCherry | addgene partial sequence | sequence record 76700 | ccdb-fwd 5'-GCATGATGACCACCGATATG-3'
GTCTCCGTTATCGGGGAAGAAGTGGCTGATCTCAGCCACCGCGAAAATGACATCAAAAACGCCATTAACC
TGATGTTCTGGGGAATATAAATGTCAGGCTCCCTTATACACAGCCAGTCTGCAGGTCGACGGTCTCGACT
CACGCCTGAGCAGGTAGTGGCTATTGCATCCAACGGAGGGGGCAGACCCGCACTGGAGTCAATCGTGGCC
CAGCTTTCGAGGCCGGACCCCGCGCTGGCCGCACTCACTAATGATCATCTTGTAGCGCTGGCCTGCCTCG
GCGGACGACCCGCCTTGGATGCGGTGAAGAAGGGGCTCCCGCACGCGCCTGCATTGATTAAGCGGACCAA
CAGAAGGATTCCCGAGAGGACATCACATCGAGTGGCAGGCCTGCAGGGAAGTGGAAGTATGGTGAGCAAG
GGCGAGGAGGATAACATGGCCATCATCAAGGAGTTCATGCGCTTCAAGGTGCACATGGAGGGCTCCGTGA
ACGGCCACGAGTTCGAGATCGAGGGCGAGGGCGAGGGCCGCCCCTACGAGGGCACCCAGACCGCCAAGCT
GAAGGTGACCAAGGGTGGCCCCCTGCCCTTCGCCTGGGACATCCTGTCCCCTCAGTTCATGTACGGCTCC
AAGGCCTACGTGAAGCACCCCGCCGACATCCCCGACTACTTGAAGCTGTCCTTCCCCGAGGGCTTCAAGT
GGGAGCGCGTGATGAACTTCGAGGACGGCGGCGTGGTGACCGTGACCCAGGACTCCTCACTGCAGGACGG
CGAGTTCATCTACAAGGTGAAGCTGCGCGGCACCAACTTCCCCTCCGACGGCCCCGTAATGCAGAAGAAG
ACCATGGGCTGGGAGGCCTCCTCCGAGCGGATGTACCCCGAGGACGGCGCCCTGAAGGGCGAGATCAAGC
AGAGGCTGAAGCTGAAGGACGGCGGCCACTACGACGCTGAGGTCAAGACCACCTACAAGGCCAAGAAGCC
CGTGCAGCTGCCCGGCGCCTACA
