>Addgene plasmid #49627 | pTH-NG(T)-mCherry | addgene partial sequence | sequence record 77712 | BGH-rev 5'-TAGAAGGCACAGTCGAGG-3'
ACTACTTGTACAGCTCGTCCATGCCGCCGGTGGAGTGGCGGCCCTCAGCGCGTTCGTACTGTTCCACGAT
GGTGTAGTCCTCGTTGTGGGAGGTGATGTCCAACTTGATGTTGACGTTGTAGGCGCCGGGCAGCTGCACG
GGCTTCTTGGCCTTGTAGGTGGTCTTGACCTCAGCGTCGTAGTGGCCGCCGTCCTTCAGCTTCAGCCTCT
GCTTGATCTCGCCCTTCAGGGCGCCGTCCTCGGGGTACATCCGCTCGGAGGAGGCCTCCCAGCCCATGGT
CTTCTTCTGCATTACGGGGCCGTCGGAGGGGAAGTTGGTGCCGCGCAGCTTCACCTTGTAGATGAACTCG
CCGTCCTGCAGTGAGGAGTCCTGGGTCACGGTCACCACGCCGCCGTCCTCGAAGTTCATCACGCGCTCCC
ACTTGAAGCCCTCGGGGAAGGACAGCTTCAAGTAGTCGGGGATGTCGGCGGGGTGCTTCACGTAGGCCTT
GGAGCCGTACATGAACTGAGGGGACAGGATGTCCCAGGCGAAGGGCAGGGGGCCACCCTTGGTCACCTTC
AGCTTGGCGGTCTGGGTGCCCTCGTAGGGGCGGCCCTCGCCCTCGCCCTCGATCTCGAACTCGTGGCCGT
TCACGGAGCCCTCCATGTGCACCTTGAAGCGCATGAACTCCTTGATGATGGCCATGTTATCCTCCTCGCC
CTTGCTCACCATACTTCCACTTCCCTGCAGGCCTGCCACTCGATGTGATGTCCTCTCGGGAATCCTTCTG
TTGGTCCGCTTAATCAATGCA
